Addgene plasmid #229407: FLAG-MKI-P2A-GFP-DOX-N
Purpose: Lentiviral or overpexression of cDNA
Depositing lab: Christopher Vakoc. Depositing organization: Cold Spring Harbor Laboratory. Publication: MARK2/MARK3 kinases are catalytic co-dependencies of YAP/TAZ in human cancer. Klingbeil O, Skopelitis D, Tonelli C, Yoshimoto T, Alpsoy A, Panepinto MC, Minicozzi F, Merrill JR, Cafiero AM, Aggarwal D, Russo S, Ha T, Demerdash OE, Wee TL, Spector DL, Lyons SK, Tuveson DA, Cifani P, Vakoc CR. Cancer Discov. 2024 Jul 26. doi: 10.1158/2159-8290.CD-23-1529. PubMed 39058094.
Backbone
  Vector backbone: LentiVi
  Vector type: Mammalian Expression, Lentiviral
  Selectable markers: Neomycin (select with G418)
Growth in bacteria
  Bacterial resistance: Ampicillin, 100 μg/mL
  Growth temperature: 37°C
  Growth strain: NEB Stable
  Copy number: High Copy
Gene/Insert
  Gene/Insert name: MKI-P2A-GFP
  Species: H. sapiens (human)
  Insert size (bp): 1482
  Promoter: TRE3G
  Tag / fusion protein: FLAG (N terminal on insert)
  Cloning method: Gibson Cloning
Terms and licenses: Academic/Nonprofit Terms; Industry Terms: Not Available to Industry
Depositor comments: partial sequence derived from CagA MARK-competitive inhibitor
How to cite: FLAG-MKI-P2A-GFP-DOX-N was a gift from Christopher Vakoc (Addgene plasmid # 229407 ; http://n2t.net/addgene:229407 ; RRID:Addgene_229407)
