[The description below was written by a language model from this plasmid's Addgene catalogue record and pLannotate feature annotations shown in this document.]
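Description:
FLAG-MKI-P2A-GFP-DOX-N is a roughly 10 kb, third-generation-style, self-inactivating HIV-1 lentiviral vector (backbone listed as LentiVi) for doxycycline-inducible expression of a peptide inhibitor in mammalian cells. In bacteria it is maintained through a high-copy ColE1/pUC origin with ampicillin resistance; an f1 origin and lac/T3/T7 remnants from the cloning backbone are also present. The viral genome is transcribed from an RSV promoter fused to a truncated 5' LTR. It carries the Ψ packaging signal with a gag fragment, the RRE for Rev-dependent export, a cPPT/CTS, a WPRE and a ΔU3 3' LTR, followed by an SV40 poly(A) signal and SV40 origin.

The payload is an all-in-one Tet-On arrangement. A Tet-responsive promoter (recorded as TRE3G, annotated by feature matching as the tight TRE type) drives an N-terminally FLAG-tagged MKI coding sequence. The depositor describes MKI as a partial sequence derived from CagA that acts as a MARK-competitive inhibitor, and the feature table accordingly identifies this region as a Helicobacter pylori cagA fragment, although the catalogue lists the insert species as human. MKI is linked through a P2A self-cleaving peptide to EGFP, so induced cells co-express a separate green reporter. Downstream, a constitutive human PGK promoter drives an rtTA3-type reverse tetracycline transactivator followed by the neomycin phosphotransferase gene. This supplies both the doxycycline-dependent activator and G418 selection of transduced cells; the element linking these two coding sequences is not annotated.

The associated publication concerns MARK2/MARK3 kinases as co-dependencies of YAP/TAZ in human cancer, which suggests the construct is used for inducible, trackable inhibition of MARK kinase activity in stably transduced cells.
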