Features (pLannotate 1.2.2; 30 found; start..end, strand, type, name):
      5..231     +  promoter       RSV promoter: Rous sarcoma virus enhancer/promoter
    232..412     +  LTR            5' LTR (truncated): truncated 5' long terminal repeat (LTR) from HIV-1
    459..584     +  misc_feature   HIV-1 Ψ: packaging signal of human immunodeficiency virus type 1
    568..931     +  CDS            HIV-1 gag (fragment): gag protein from human immunodeficiency virus 1; gag
   1077..1310    +  misc_feature   RRE: The Rev response element (RRE) of HIV-1 allows for Rev-dependent mRNA export from the nucleus to the cytoplasm.
   1687..1713    +  CDS            Rev (fragment): human immunodeficiency virus 1 (HIV-1) Rev protein; rev; enhances nuclear export of unspliced and incompletely spliced viral mRNAs
   1723..1840    +  misc_feature   cPPT/CTS: central polypurine tract and central termination sequence of HIV-1
   1914..2228    +  promoter       tight TRE promoter: Tet-responsive promoter PTight, consisting of seven tet operator sequences followed by the minimal CMV promoter
   2287..2934    +  CDS            cagA (fragment): CAGA_HELPY - Also known as cag26, cai. Experimental evidence at protein level: Swiss-Prot protein existence level 1. May be necessary for the transcription, folding, export, or function of the cytotoxin. From Helicobacter pylori (strain ATCC 700392 / 26695) (Campylobacter pylori).
   3007..3723    +  CDS            EGFP: EGFP is a basic (constitutively fluorescent) green fluorescent protein published in 1996, derived from Aequorea victoria. It is reported to be a rapidly-maturing weak dimer with moderate acid sensitivity.
   3734..4244    +  promoter       hPGK promoter: human phosphoglycerate kinase 1 promoter
   4268..4965    +  CDS            rtTA3 (fragment): reverse tetracycline transactivator 3 activates expression from Tet-responsive promoters in the presence of doxycycline
   4895..5005    +  CDS            VP48: 3 tandem repeats of the minimal activation domain of herpes simplex virus VP16 (Cheng et al., 2013)
   5090..5881    +  CDS            neo: KKA2_KLEPN - Also known as kan, nptII. Experimental evidence at protein level: Swiss-Prot protein existence level 1. Resistance to kanamycin, neomycin, paromomycin, ribostamycin, butirosin and gentamicin B. From Klebsiella pneumoniae.
   5926..6514    +  misc_feature   WPRE: woodchuck hepatitis virus posttranscriptional regulatory element
   6565..6584    +  misc_feature   cPPT/CTS (fragment): central polypurine tract and central termination sequence of HIV-1
   6586..6819    +  LTR            3' LTR (ΔU3): self-inactivating 3' long terminal repeat (LTR) from HIV-1
   6897..7018    +  polyA_signal   SV40 poly(A) signal: SV40 polyadenylation signal
   7058..7193    +  rep_origin     SV40 ori: SV40 origin of replication
   7214..7232    -  promoter       T7 promoter: promoter for bacteriophage T7 RNA polymerase
   7240..7395    +  CDS            lacZα (fragment): LacZα fragment of β-galactosidase; lacZ fragment
   7400..7828    +  rep_origin     f1 ori (sequence partly withheld): f1 bacteriophage origin of replication; arrow indicates direction of (+) strand synthesis
   7881..7985    +  promoter       AmpR promoter: bla
   7986..8846    +  CDS            AmpR: β-lactamase; bla; confers resistance to ampicillin, carbenicillin, and related antibiotics
   9017..9605    +  rep_origin     ori: high-copy-number ColE1/pMB1/pBR322/pUC origin of replication
   9788..9880    +  CDS            lacI (fragment): lac repressor; lacI; The lac repressor binds to the lac operator to inhibit transcription in E. coli. This inhibition can be relieved by adding lactose or isopropyl-β-D-thiogalactopyranoside (IPTG).
   9893..9914    +  protein_bind   CAP binding site: CAP binding activates transcription in the presence of cAMP. E. coli catabolite activator protein
   9929..9959    +  promoter       lac promoter: promoter for the E. coli lac operon
   9967..9983    +  protein_bind   lac operator: The lac repressor binds to the lac operator to inhibit transcription in E. coli. This inhibition can be relieved by adding lactose or isopropyl-β-D-thiogalactopyranoside (IPTG). lac repressor encoded by lacI
  10028..10046   +  promoter       T3 promoter: promoter for bacteriophage T3 RNA polymerase
>Addgene plasmid #229407 | FLAG-MKI-P2A-GFP-DOX-N | addgene full sequence | sequence record 456361 | Addgene NGS Result
TTAATGTAGTCTTATGCAATACTCTTGTAGTCTTGCAACATGGTAACGATGAGTTAGCAACATGCCTTAC
AAGGAGAGAAAAAGCACCGTGCATGCCGATTGGTGGAAGTAAGGTGGTACGATCGTGCCTTATTAGGAAG
GCAACAGACGGGTCTGACATGGATTGGACGAACCACTGAATTGCCGCATTGCAGAGATATTGTATTTAAG
TGCCTAGCTCGATACATAAACGGGTCTCTCTGGTTAGACCAGATCTGAGCCTGGGAGCTCTCTGGCTAAC
TAGGGAACCCACTGCTTAAGCCTCAATAAAGCTTGCCTTGAGTGCTTCAAGTAGTGTGTGCCCGTCTGTT
GTGTGACTCTGGTAACTAGAGATCCCTCAGACCCTTTTAGTCAGTGTGGAAAATCTCTAGCAGTGGCGCC
CGAACAGGGACTTGAAAGCGAAAGGGAAACCAGAGGAGCTCTCTCGACGCAGGACTCGGCTTGCTGAAGC
GCGCACGGCAAGAGGCGAGGGGCGGCGACTGGTGAGTACGCCAAAAATTTTGACTAGCGGAGGCTAGAAG
GAGAGAGATGGGTGCGAGAGCGTCAGTATTAAGCGGGGGAGAATTAGATCGCGATGGGAAAAAATTCGGT
TAAGGCCAGGGGGAAAGAAAAAATATAAATTAAAACATATAGTATGGGCAAGCAGGGAGCTAGAACGATT
CGCAGTTAATCCTGGCCTGTTAGAAACATCAGAAGGCTGTAGACAAATACTGGGACAGCTACAACCATCC
CTTCAGACAGGATCAGAAGAACTTAGATCATTATATAATACAGTAGCAACCCTCTATTGTGTGCATCAAA
GGATAGAGATAAAAGACACCAAGGAAGCTTTAGACAAGATAGAGGAAGAGCAAAACAAAAGTAAGACCAC
CGCACAGCAAGCGGCCGCTGATCTTCAGACCTGGAGGAGGAGATATGAGGGACAATTGGAGAAGTGAATT
ATATAAATATAAAGTAGTAAAAATTGAACCATTAGGAGTAGCACCCACCAAGGCAAAGAGAAGAGTGGTG
CAGAGAGAAAAAAGAGCAGTGGGAATAGGAGCTTTGTTCCTTGGGTTCTTGGGAGCAGCAGGAAGCACTA
TGGGCGCAGCGTCAATGACGCTGACGGTACAGGCCAGACAATTATTGTCTGGTATAGTGCAGCAGCAGAA
CAATTTGCTGAGGGCTATTGAGGCGCAACAGCATCTGTTGCAACTCACAGTCTGGGGCATCAAGCAGCTC
CAGGCAAGAATCCTGGCTGTGGAAAGATACCTAAAGGATCAACAGCTCCTGGGGATTTGGGGTTGCTCTG
GAAAACTCATTTGCACCACTGCTGTGCCTTGGAATGCTAGTTGGAGTAATAAATCTCTGGAACAGATTTG
GAATCACACGACCTGGATGGAGTGGGACAGAGAAATTAACAATTACACAAGCTTAATACACTCCTTAATT
GAAGAATCGCAAAACCAGCAAGAAAAGAATGAACAAGAATTATTGGAATTAGATAAATGGGCAAGTTTGT
GGAATTGGTTTAACATAACAAATTGGCTGTGGTATATAAAATTATTCATAATGATAGTAGGAGGCTTGGT
AGGTTTAAGAATAGTTTTTGCTGTACTTTCTATAGTGAATAGAGTTAGGCAGGGATATTCACCATTATCG
TTTCAGACCCACCTCCCAACCCCGAGGGGACCCAGACCACAATTTTAAAAGAAAAGGGGGGATTGGGGGG
TACAGTGCAGGGGAAAGAATAGTAGACATAATAGCAACAGACATACAAACTAAAGAATTACAAAAACAAA
TTACAAAAATTCAAAATTTTCGGGTTTATTACAGGGACAGCAGAGATCCACTTTGGCGCCGGCTCGAGCA
CTTTGGCCGCGAATCGATATGTCGAGTTTACTCCCTATCAGTGATAGAGAACGTATGTCGAGTTTACTCC
CTATCAGTGATAGAGAACGATGTCGAGTTTACTCCCTATCAGTGATAGAGAACGTATGTCGAGTTTACTC
CCTATCAGTGATAGAGAACGTATGTCGAGTTTACTCCCTATCAGTGATAGAGAACGTATGTCGAGTTTAT
CCCTATCAGTGATAGAGAACGTATGTCGAGTTTACTCCCTATCAGTGATAGAGAACGTATGTCGAGGTAG
GCGTGTACGGTGGGAGGCCTATATAAGCAGAGCTCGTTTAGTGAACCGTCAGATCGCCTGGAGAATTGGC
TAGCATGGATTACAAAGACGATGACGATAAGAATAATAACAACAATGGGTTGAAGAATTCCACAGAACCT
ATTTACGCTAAAGTAAACAAGAAGAAGACAGGGCAGGTAGCATCTCCGGAGGAACCTATATATACGCAAG
TGGCAAAGAAGGTGAACGCTAAGATAGATCGGCTGAACCAAATCGCAAGCGGTCTTGGAGGCGTTGGTCA
GGCCGCTGGCTTTCCACTTAAGCGGCATGATAAGGTAGATGATCTGAGTAAAGTAGGTCTCTCCGCTAGC
CCCGAGCCGATCTATGCGACAATCGACGATCTTGGAGGTCCGTTTCCGCTTAAACGACACGACAAAGTGG
ATGACCTTAGCAAAGTCGGTCGGAGTCGCAACCAGGAATTGGCACAAAAAATCGATAATCTGAATCAAGC
TGTAAGCGAGGCGAAAGCTGGTTTTTTTGGCAACCTGGAACAAACGATAGATAAGCTGAAAGATAGTACC
AAGAAGAACGTCATGAATCTTTATGTGGAGTCTGCCAAGAAGGTGCCAGCTTCACTCTCAGCAAAATTGG
ATAATTACGCGATCAATTCTCACACTAGAATAAATTCTAATATACAAAACGGTGCCATAAATGAGAAAGC
TACAGGGATGTTGACGCAGAAGAATCCAGAATGGTTGAAGCTTGTTAACGATAAGATCGTGGCAGCTAGC
GGCAGCGGCGCCACCAACTTCAGCCTGCTGAAGCAGGCCGGCGACGTGGAGGAGAACCCCGGCCCCATGG
TGAGCAAGGGCGAGGAGCTGTTCACCGGGGTGGTGCCCATCCTGGTCGAGCTGGACGGCGACGTAAACGG
CCACAAGTTCAGCGTGTCCGGCGAGGGCGAGGGCGATGCCACCTACGGCAAGCTGACCCTGAAGTTCATC
TGCACCACCGGCAAGCTGCCCGTGCCCTGGCCCACCCTCGTGACCACCCTGACCTACGGCGTGCAGTGCT
TCAGCCGCTACCCCGACCACATGAAGCAGCACGACTTCTTCAAGTCCGCCATGCCCGAAGGCTACGTCCA
GGAGCGCACCATCTTCTTCAAGGACGACGGCAACTACAAGACCCGCGCCGAGGTGAAGTTCGAGGGCGAC
ACCCTGGTGAACCGCATCGAGCTGAAGGGCATCGACTTCAAGGAGGACGGCAACATCCTGGGGCACAAGC
TGGAGTACAACTACAACAGCCACAACGTCTATATCATGGCCGACAAGCAGAAGAACGGCATCAAGGTGAA
CTTCAAGATCCGCCACAACATCGAGGACGGCAGCGTGCAGCTCGCCGACCACTACCAGCAGAACACCCCC
ATCGGCGACGGCCCCGTGCTGCTGCCCGACAACCACTACCTGAGCACCCAGTCCGCCCTGAGCAAAGACC
CCAACGAGAAGCGCGATCACATGGTCCTGCTGGAGTTCGTGACCGCCGCCGGGATCACTCTCGGCATGGA
CGAGCTGTACAAGTAGAGGATCCGGGGTTGGGGTTGCGCCTTTTCCAAGGCAGCCCTGGGTTTGCGCAGG
GACGCGGCTGCTCTGGGCGTGGTTCCGGGAAACGCAGCGGCGCCGACCCTGGGTCTCGCACATTCTTCAC
GTCCGTTCGCAGCGTCACCCGGATCTTCGCCGCTACCCTTGTGGGCCCCCCGGCGACGCTTCCTGCTCCG
CCCCTAAGTCGGGAAGGTTCCTTGCGGTTCGCGGCGTGCCGGACGTGACAAACGGAAGCCGCACGTCTCA
CTAGTACCCTCGCAGACGGACAGCGCCAGGGAGCAATGGCAGCGCGCCGACCGCGATGGGCTGTGGCCAA
TAGCGGCTGCTCAGCAGGGCGCGCCGAGAGCAGCGGCCGGGAAGGGGCGGTGCGGGAGGCGGGGTGTGGG
GCGGTAGTGTGGGCCCTGTTCCTGCCCGCGCGGTGTTCCGCATTCTGCAAGCCTCCGGAGCGCACGTCGG
CAGTCGGCTCCCTCGTTGACCGAATCACCGACCTCTCTCCCCAGCAATTCACCCGCGCGCGGCCACCATG
TCTAGACTGGACAAGAGCAAAGTCATAAACGGAGCTCTGGAATTACTCAATGGTGTCGGTATCGAAGGCC
TGACGACAAGGAAACTCGCTCAAAAGCTGGGAGTTGAGCAGCCTACCCTGTACTGGCACGTGAAGAACAA
GCGGGCCCTGCTCGATGCCCTGCCAATCGAGATGCTGGACAGGCATCATACCCACTTCTGCCCCCTGGAA
GGCGAGTCATGGCAAGACTTTCTGCGGAACAACGCCAAGTCATACCGCTGTGCTCTCCTCTCACATCGCG
ACGGGGCTAAAGTGCATCTCGGCACCCGCCCAACAGAGAAACAGTACGAAACCCTGGAAAATCAGCTCGC
GTTCCTGTGTCAGCAAGGCTTCTCCCTGGAGAACGCACTGTACGCTCTGTCCGCCGTGGGCCACTTTACA
CTGGGCTGCGTATTGGAGGAACAGGAGCATCAAGTAGCAAAAGAGGAAAGAGAGACACCTACCACCGATT
CTATGCCCCCACTTCTGAGACAAGCAATTGAGCTGTTCGACCGGCAGGGAGCCGAACCTGCCTTCCTTTT
CGGCCTGGAACTAATCATATGTGGCCTGGAGAAACAGCTAAAGTGCGAAAGCGGCGGGCCGACCGACGCC
CTTGACGATTTTGACTTAGACATGCTCCCAGCCGATGCCCTTGACGACTTTGACCTTGATATGCTGCCTG
CTGACGCTCTTGACGATTTTGACCTTGACATGCTCCCCGGGTTCGAAGGAAGCGGAGAAGGTAGAGGTTC
TCTCCTCACTTGTGGTGATGTTGAAGAAAACCCTGGTCCAATGTCTAGAATGATTGAACAAGATGGATTG
CACGCAGGTTCTCCGGCCGCTTGGGTGGAGAGGCTATTCGGCTATGACTGGGCACAACAGACAATCGGCT
GCTCTGATGCCGCCGTGTTCCGGCTGTCAGCGCAGGGGCGCCCGGTTCTTTTTGTCAAGACCGACCTGTC
CGGTGCCCTGAATGAACTGCAGGACGAGGCAGCGCGGCTATCGTGGCTGGCCACGACGGGCGTTCCTTGC
GCAGCTGTGCTCGACGTTGTCACTGAAGCGGGAAGGGACTGGCTGCTATTGGGCGAAGTGCCGGGGCAGG
ATCTCCTGTCATCTCACCTTGCTCCTGCCGAGAAAGTATCCATCATGGCTGATGCAATGCGGCGGCTGCA
TACGCTTGATCCGGCTACCTGCCCATTCGACCACCAAGCGAAACATCGCATCGAGCGAGCACGTACTCGG
ATGGAAGCCGGTCTTGTCGATCAGGATGATCTGGACGAAGAGCATCAGGGGCTCGCGCCAGCCGAACTGT
TCGCCAGGCTCAAGGCGCGCATGCCCGACGGCGAGGATCTCGTCGTGACCCATGGCGATGCCTGCTTGCC
GAATATCATGGTGGAAAATGGCCGCTTTTCTGGATTCATCGACTGTGGCCGGCTGGGTGTGGCGGACCGC
TATCAGGACATAGCGTTGGCTACCCGTGATATTGCTGAAGAGCTTGGCGGCGAATGGGCTGACCGCTTCC
TCGTGCTTTACGGTATCGCCGCTCCCGATTCGCAGCGCATCGCCTTCTATCGCCTTCTTGACGAGTTCTT
CTGAATGCATTGAGGATCGATCCAAGATATACGCGTTAAGTCGACAATCAACCTCTGGATTACAAAATTT
GTGAAAGATTGACTGGTATTCTTAACTATGTTGCTCCTTTTACGCTATGTGGATACGCTGCTTTAATGCC
TTTGTATCATGCTATTGCTTCCCGTATGGCTTTCATTTTCTCCTCCTTGTATAAATCCTGGTTGCTGTCT
CTTTATGAGGAGTTGTGGCCCGTTGTCAGGCAACGTGGCGTGGTGTGCACTGTGTTTGCTGACGCAACCC
CCACTGGTTGGGGCATTGCCACCACCTGTCAGCTCCTTTCCGGGACTTTCGCTTTCCCCCTCCCTATTGC
CACGGCGGAACTCATCGCCGCCTGCCTTGCCCGCTGCTGGACAGGGGCTCGGCTGTTGGGCACTGACAAT
TCCGTGGTGTTGTCGGGGAAATCATCGTCCTTTCCTTGGCTGCTCGCCTGTGTTGCCACCTGGATTCTGC
GCGGGACGTCCTTCTGCTACGTCCCTTCGGCCCTCAATCCAGCGGACCTTCCTTCCCGCGGCCTGCTGCC
GGCTCTGCGGCCTCTTCCGCGTCTTCGCCTTCGCCCTCAGACGAGTCGGATCTCCCTTTGGGCCGCCTCC
CCGCGTCGACTTTAAGACCAATGACTTACAAGGCAGCTGTAGATCTTAGCCACTTTTTAAAAGAAAAGGG
GGGACTGGAAGGGCTAATTCACTCCCAACGAAGACAAGATCTGCTTTTTGCTTGTACTGGGTCTCTCTGG
TTAGACCAGATCTGAGCCTGGGAGCTCTCTGGCTAACTAGGGAACCCACTGCTTAAGCCTCAATAAAGCT
TGCCTTGAGTGCTTCAAGTAGTGTGTGCCCGTCTGTTGTGTGACTCTGGTAACTAGAGATCCCTCAGACC
CTTTTAGTCAGTGTGGAAAATCTCTAGCAGTACGTATAGTAGTTCATGTCATCTTATTATTCAGTATTTA
TAACTTGCAAAGAAATGAATATCAGAGAGTGAGAGGAACTTGTTTATTGCAGCTTATAATGGTTACAAAT
AAAGCAATAGCATCACAAATTTCACAAATAAAGCATTTTTTTCACTGCATTCTAGTTGTGGTTTGTCCAA
ACTCATCAATGTATCTTATCATGTCTGGCTCTAGCTATCCCGCCCCTAACTCCGCCCATCCCGCCCCTAA
CTCCGCCCAGTTCCGCCCATTCTCCGCCCCATGGCTGACTAATTTTTTTTATTTATGCAGAGGCCGAGGC
CGCCTCGGCCTCTGAGCTATTCCAGAAGTAGTGAGGAGGCTTTTTTGGAGGCCTAGGGACGTACCCAATT
CGCCCTATAGTGAGTCGTATTACGCGCGCTCACTGGCCGTCGTTTTACAACGTCGTGACTGGGAAAACCC
TGGCGTTACCCAACTTAATCGCCTTGCAGCACATCCCCCTTTCGCCAGCTGGCGTAATAGCGAAGAGGCC
CGCACCGATCGCCCTTCCCAACAGTTGCGCAGCCTGAATGGCGAATGGG
[124 nt withheld, positions 7400-7523]
C
[91 nt withheld, positions 7525-7615]
A
[49 nt withheld, positions 7617-7665]
CCTTTGACGTTGGAGTCCACGTTCTTT
[37 nt withheld, positions 7693-7729]
ACCCTATCTCGGTCTATTCTTTTGATTTATAAGGGATTTTGCCGATTTCGGCCTATTGGTTAAAAAATGA
GCTGATTTAACAAAAATTTAACGCGAATTTTAACAAAATATTAACGCTTACAATTTAGGTGGCACTTTTC
GGGGAAATGTGCGCGGAACCCCTATTTGTTTATTTTTCTAAATACATTCAAATATGTATCCGCTCATGAG
ACAATAACCCTGATAAATGCTTCAATAATATTGAAAAAGGAAGAGTATGAGTATTCAACATTTCCGTGTC
GCCCTTATTCCCTTTTTTGCGGCATTTTGCCTTCCTGTTTTTGCTCACCCAGAAACGCTGGTGAAAGTAA
AAGATGCTGAAGATCAGTTGGGTGCACGAGTGGGTTACATCGAACTGGATCTCAACAGCGGTAAGATCCT
TGAGAGTTTTCGCCCCGAAGAACGTTTTCCAATGATGAGCACTTTTAAAGTTCTGCTATGTGGCGCGGTA
TTATCCCGTATTGACGCCGGGCAAGAGCAACTCGGTCGCCGCATACACTATTCTCAGAATGACTTGGTTG
AGTACTCACCAGTCACAGAAAAGCATCTTACGGATGGCATGACAGTAAGAGAATTATGCAGTGCTGCCAT
AACCATGAGTGATAACACTGCGGCCAACTTACTTCTGACAACGATCGGAGGACCGAAGGAGCTAACCGCT
TTTTTGCACAACATGGGGGATCATGTAACTCGCCTTGATCGTTGGGAACCGGAGCTGAATGAAGCCATAC
CAAACGACGAGCGTGACACCACGATGCCTGTAGCAATGGCAACAACGTTGCGCAAACTATTAACTGGCGA
ACTACTTACTCTAGCTTCCCGGCAACAATTAATAGACTGGATGGAGGCGGATAAAGTTGCAGGACCACTT
CTGCGCTCGGCCCTTCCGGCTGGCTGGTTTATTGCTGATAAATCTGGAGCCGGTGAGCGTGGGTCTCGCG
GTATCATTGCAGCACTGGGGCCAGATGGTAAGCCCTCCCGTATCGTAGTTATCTACACGACGGGGAGTCA
GGCAACTATGGATGAACGAAATAGACAGATCGCTGAGATAGGTGCCTCACTGATTAAGCATTGGTAACTG
TCAGACCAAGTTTACTCATATATACTTTAGATTGATTTAAAACTTCATTTTTAATTTAAAAGGATCTAGG
TGAAGATCCTTTTTGATAATCTCATGACCAAAATCCCTTAACGTGAGTTTTCGTTCCACTGAGCGTCAGA
CCCCGTAGAAAAGATCAAAGGATCTTCTTGAGATCCTTTTTTTCTGCGCGTAATCTGCTGCTTGCAAACA
AAAAAACCACCGCTACCAGCGGTGGTTTGTTTGCCGGATCAAGAGCTACCAACTCTTTTTCCGAAGGTAA
CTGGCTTCAGCAGAGCGCAGATACCAAATACTGTTCTTCTAGTGTAGCCGTAGTTAGGCCACCACTTCAA
GAACTCTGTAGCACCGCCTACATACCTCGCTCTGCTAATCCTGTTACCAGTGGCTGCTGCCAGTGGCGAT
AAGTCGTGTCTTACCGGGTTGGACTCAAGACGATAGTTACCGGATAAGGCGCAGCGGTCGGGCTGAACGG
GGGGTTCGTGCACACAGCCCAGCTTGGAGCGAACGACCTACACCGAACTGAGATACCTACAGCGTGAGCT
ATGAGAAAGCGCCACGCTTCCCGAAGGGAGAAAGGCGGACAGGTATCCGGTAAGCGGCAGGGTCGGAACA
GGAGAGCGCACGAGGGAGCTTCCAGGGGGAAACGCCTGGTATCTTTATAGTCCTGTCGGGTTTCGCCACC
TCTGACTTGAGCGTCGATTTTTGTGATGCTCGTCAGGGGGGCGGAGCCTATGGAAAAACGCCAGCAACGC
GGCCTTTTTACGGTTCCTGGCCTTTTGCTGGCCTTTTGCTCACATGTTCTTTCCTGCGTTATCCCCTGAT
TCTGTGGATAACCGTATTACCGCCTTTGAGTGAGCTGATACCGCTCGCCGCAGCCGAACGACCGAGCGCA
GCGAGTCAGTGAGCGAGGAAGCGGAAGAGCGCCCAATACGCAAACCGCCTCTCCCCGCGCGTTGGCCGAT
TCATTAATGCAGCTGGCACGACAGGTTTCCCGACTGGAAAGCGGGCAGTGAGCGCAACGCAATTAATGTG
AGTTAGCTCACTCATTAGGCACCCCAGGCTTTACACTTTATGCTTCCGGCTCGTATGTTGTGTGGAATTG
TGAGCGGATAACAATTTCACACAGGAAACAGCTATGACCATGATTACGCCAAGCGCGCAATTAACCCTCA
CTAAAGGGAACAAAAGCTGGAGCTGCAAGC
